>Addgene plasmid #221728 | pCS2+-Zeo-miR-430-G-G mm | addgene full sequence | sequence record 449658 | Addgene NGS Result
CGCCATTCTGCCTGGGGACGTCGGAGCAAGCTTGATTTAGGTGACACTATAGAATACAAGCTACTTGTTC
TTTTTGCAGGATCCCATCGATTCGAATTCAGGATCATGGCCAAGTTGACCAGTGCCGTTCCGGTGCTCAC
CGCGCGCGACGTCGCCGGAGCGGTCGAGTTCTGGACCGACCGGCTCGGGTTCTCCCGGGACTTCGTGGAG
GACGACTTCGCCGGTGTGGTCCGGGACGACGTGACCCTGTTCATCAGCGCGGTCCAGGACCAGGTGGTGC
CGGACAACACCCTGGCCTGGGTGTGGGTGCGCGGCCTGGACGAGCTGTACGCCGAGTGGTCGGAGGTCGT
GTCCACGAACTTCCGGGACGCCTCCGGGCCGGCCATGACCGAGATCGGCGAGCAGCCGTGGGGGCGGGAG
TTCGCCCTGCGCGACCCGGCCGGCAACTGCGTGCACTTCGTGGCCGAGGAGCAGGACTGACTCGAGCCTC
TAGAAATAAGCTACCCCAACTTGATAGGACTTTATAAGCTATAGTGAGTCGTATTACGTAGATCCAGACA
TGATAAGATACATTGATGAGTTTGGACAAACCACAACTAGAATGCAGTGAAAAAAATGCTTTATTTGTGA
AATTTGTGATGCTATTGCTTTATTTGTAACCATTATAAGCTGCAATAAACAAGTTAACAACAACAATTGC
ATTCATTTTATGTTTCAGGTTCAGGGGGAGGTGTGGGAGGTTTTTTAATTCGCGGCCGCGGCGCCAATGC
ATTGGGCCCGGTACCCAGCTTTTGTTCCCTTTAGTGAGGGTTAATTGCGCGCTTGGCGTAATCATGGTCA
TAGCTGTTTCCTGTGTGAAATTGTTATCCGCTCACAATTCCACACAACATACGAGCCGGGAGCATAAAGT
GTAAAGCCTGGGGTGCCTAATGAGTGAGCTAACTCACATTAATTGCGTTGCGCTCACTGCCCGCTTTCCA
GTCGGGAAACCTGTCGTGCCAGCTGCATTAATGAATCGGCCAACGCGCGGGGAGAGGCGGTTTGCGTATT
GGGCGCTCTTCCGCTTCCTCGCTCACTGACTCGCTGCGCTCGGTCGTTCGGCTGCGGCGAGCGGTATCAG
CTCACTCAAAGGCGGTAATACGGTTATCCACAGAATCAGGGGATAACGCAGGAAAGAACATGTGAGCAAA
AGGCCAGCAAAAGGCCAGGAACCGTAAAAAGGCCGCGTTGCTGGCGTTTTTCCATAGGCTCCGCCCCCCT
GACGAGCATCACAAAAATCGACGCTCAAGTCAGAGGTGGCGAAACCCGACAGGACTATAAAGATACCAGG
CGTTTCCCCCTGGAAGCTCCCTCGTGCGCTCTCCTGTTCCGACCCTGCCGCTTACCGGATACCTGTCCGC
CTTTCTCCCTTCGGGAAGCGTGGCGCTTTCTCATAGCTCACGCTGTAGGTATCTCAGTTCGGTGTAGGTC
GTTCGCTCCAAGCTGGGCTGTGTGCACGAACCCCCCGTTCAGCCCGACCGCTGCGCCTTATCCGGTAACT
ATCGTCTTGAGTCCAACCCGGTAAGACACGACTTATCGCCACTGGCAGCAGCCACTGGTAACAGGATTAG
CAGAGCGAGGTATGTAGGCGGTGCTACAGAGTTCTTGAAGTGGTGGCCTAACTACGGCTACACTAGAAGA
ACAGTATTTGGTATCTGCGCTCTGCTGAAGCCAGTTACCTTCGGAAAAAGAGTTGGTAGCTCTTGATCCG
GCAAACAAACCACCGCTGGTAGCGGTGGTTTTTTTGTTTGCAAGCAGCAGATTACGCGCAGAAAAAAAGG
ATCTCAAGAAGATCCTTTGATCTTTTCTACGGGGTCTGACGCTCAGTGGAACGAAAACTCACGTTAAGGG
ATTTTGGTCATGAGATTATCAAAAAGGATCTTCACCTAGATCCTTTTAAATTAAAAATGAAGTTTTAAAT
CAATCTAAAGTATATATGAGTAAACTTGGTCTGACAGTTACCAATGCTTAATCAGTGAGGCACCTATCTC
AGCGATCTGTCTATTTCGTTCATCCATAGTTGCCTGACTCCCCGTCGTGTAGATAACTACGATACGGGAG
GGCTTACCATCTGGCCCCAGTGCTGCAATGATACCGCGAGACCCACGCTCACCGGCTCCAGATTTATCAG
CAATAAACCAGCCAGCCGGAAGGGCCGAGCGCAGAAGTGGTCCTGCAACTTTATCCGCCTCCATCCAGTC
TATTAATTGTTGCCGGGAAGCTAGAGTAAGTAGTTCGCCAGTTAATAGTTTGCGCAACGTTGTTGCCATT
GCTACAGGCATCGTGGTGTCACGCTCGTCGTTTGGTATGGCTTCATTCAGCTCCGGTTCCCAACGATCAA
GGCGAGTTACATGATCCCCCATGTTGTGCAAAAAAGCGGTTAGCTCCTTCGGTCCTCCGATCGTTGTCAG
AAGTAAGTTGGCCGCAGTGTTATCACTCATGGTTATGGCAGCACTGCATAATTCTCTTACTGTCATGCCA
TCCGTAAGATGCTTTTCTGTGACTGGTGAGTACTCAACCAAGTCATTCTGAGAATAGTGTATGCGGCGAC
CGAGTTGCTCTTGCCCGGCGTCAATACGGGATAATACCGCGCCACATAGCAGAACTTTAAAAGTGCTCAT
CATTGGAAAACGTTCTTCGGGGCGAAAACTCTCAAGGATCTTACCGCTGTTGAGATCCAGTTCGATGTAA
CCCACTCGTGCACCCAACTGATCTTCAGCATCTTTTACTTTCACCAGCGTTTCTGGGTGAGCAAAAACAG
GAAGGCAAAATGCCGCAAAAAAGGGAATAAGGGCGACACGGAAATGTTGAATACTCATACTCTTCCTTTT
TCAATATTATTGAAGCATTTATCAGGGTTATTGTCTCATGAGCGGATACATATTTGAATGTATTTAGAAA
AATAAACAAATAGGGGTTCCGCGCACATTTCCCCGAAAAGTGCCACCTAAATTGTAAGCGTTAATATTTT
GTTAAAATTCGCGTTAAATTTTTGTTAAATCAGCTCATTTTTTAACCAATAGGCCGAAATCGGCAAAATC
CCTTATAAATCAAAAGAATAGACCGAGATAGGGT
[37 nt withheld, positions 3115-3151]
AAAGAACGTGGACTCCAACGTCAAAGG
[49 nt withheld, positions 3179-3227]
T
[91 nt withheld, positions 3229-3319]
G
[124 nt withheld, positions 3321-3444]
CCCATTCGCCATTCAGGCTGCGCAACTGTTGGGAAGGGCGATCGGTGCGGGCCTCTTCGCTATTACGCCA
GTCGACCGCCAATTCAATATGGCGTATATGGACTCATGCCAATTCAATATGGTGGATCTGGACCTGTGCC
AATTCAATATGGCGTATATGGACTCGTGCCAATTCAATATGGTGGATCTGGACCCCAGCCAATTCAATAT
GGCGGACTTGGCACCATGCCAATTCAATATGGCGGACCTGGCACTGTGCCAACTGGGGAGGGGTCTACTT
GGCACGGTGCCAAGTTTGAGGAGGGGTCTTGGCCCTGTGCCAAGTCCGCCATATTGAATTGGCATGGTGC
CAATAATGGCGGCCATATTGGCTATATGCCAGGATCAATATATAGGCAATATCCAATATGGCCCTATGCC
AATATGGCTATTGGCCAGGTTCAATACTATGTATTGGCCCTATGCCATATAGTATTCCATATATGGGTTT
TCCTATTGACGTAGATAGCCCCTCCCAATGGGCGGTCCCATATACCATATATGGGGCTTCCTAATACCGC
CCATAGCCACTCCCCCATTGACGTCAATGACGGTAAATGGCCCACTTGGCAGTACATCAATATCTATTAA
TAGTAACTTGGCAAGTACATTACTATTGGAAGTACGCCAGGGTACATTGGCAGTACTCCCATTGACGTCA
ATGGCGGTAAATGGCCCGCGATGGCTGCCAAGTACATCCCCATTGACGTCAATGGGGAGGGGCAATGACG
CAAATGGGCGTTCCATTGACGTAAATGGGCGGTAGGCGTGCCTAATGGGAGGTCTATATAAGCAATGCTC
GTTTAGGGAAC
Features (pLannotate 1.2.2; 16 found; start..end, strand, type, name):
     35..53      +  promoter       SP6 promoter: promoter for bacteriophage SP6 RNA polymerase
    106..480     +  CDS            BleoR: antibiotic-binding protein; Sh ble from Streptoalloteichus hindustanus; confers resistance to bleomycin, phleomycin, and Zeocin™
    529..546     -  promoter       T7 promoter (fragment): promoter for bacteriophage T7 RNA polymerase
    551..685     -  polyA_signal   SV40 poly(A) signal: SV40 polyadenylation signal
    798..816     -  promoter       T3 promoter: promoter for bacteriophage T3 RNA polymerase
    861..877     -  protein_bind   lac operator: The lac repressor binds to the lac operator to inhibit transcription in E. coli. This inhibition can be relieved by adding lactose or isopropyl-β-D-thiogalactopyranoside (IPTG). lac repressor encoded by lacI
    885..915     -  promoter       lac promoter: promoter for the E. coli lac operon
    930..951     -  protein_bind   CAP binding site: CAP binding activates transcription in the presence of cAMP. E. coli catabolite activator protein
    964..1056    -  CDS            lacI (fragment): lac repressor; lacI; The lac repressor binds to the lac operator to inhibit transcription in E. coli. This inhibition can be relieved by adding lactose or isopropyl-β-D-thiogalactopyranoside (IPTG).
   1239..1827    -  rep_origin     ori: high-copy-number ColE1/pMB1/pBR322/pUC origin of replication
   1998..2858    -  CDS            AmpR: β-lactamase; bla; confers resistance to ampicillin, carbenicillin, and related antibiotics
   2859..2963    -  promoter       AmpR promoter: bla
   3016..3444    -  rep_origin     f1 ori (sequence partly withheld): f1 bacteriophage origin of replication; arrow indicates direction of (+) strand synthesis
   3449..3515    -  CDS            lacZα (fragment): LacZα fragment of β-galactosidase; lacZ fragment
   3522..4033    +  promoter       CMV IE94 promoter (fragment): enhancer/promoter region of simian cytomegalovirus major immediate early transcription unit IE94
   4016..4295    +  promoter       CMV IE94 promoter (fragment): enhancer/promoter region of simian cytomegalovirus major immediate early transcription unit IE94
