[The description below was written by a language model from this plasmid's Addgene catalogue record and pLannotate feature annotations shown in this document.]
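Description:
pCS2+-Zeo-miR-430-G-G mm is a 4,295-nt plasmid built on the pCS2+ backbone, a vector widely used for expression in fish and frog embryos and as a template for making synthetic mRNA. It is propagated in E. coli as a high-copy plasmid through a ColE1/pUC-type origin and selected with ampicillin via the β-lactamase gene. An f1 origin and remnants of the lac region (lac promoter and operator, CAP site, and lacI and lacZα fragments) are carried over from the parental backbone.

The insert, assembled by Gibson cloning, consists of the Sh ble (BleoR) coding sequence, which encodes the Zeocin/bleomycin-binding protein, followed by a target site for the zebrafish microRNA miR-430. The site is engineered so that pairing to the miRNA has a G-G mismatch at position 6, within the seed region. The feature table does not annotate the site itself; the unannotated stretch between the BleoR coding sequence and the SV40 poly(A) signal is its likely location. Upstream lie the simian CMV IE94 enhancer/promoter, detected as two overlapping fragments, and an SP6 promoter. Downstream are a T7 promoter fragment, the SV40 polyadenylation signal and a T3 promoter.

According to the depositor, the plasmid served to generate templates for in vitro transcription, consistent with SP6-driven synthesis of a reporter RNA in which BleoR probably acts as a neutral coding sequence carrying the miRNA site. The depositor also cautions that the CMV IE94 promoter may contain mutations. The associated work examined how a seed mismatch affects Argonaute2-catalysed slicing, which is impaired in fish, so this construct provides a mismatched miR-430 target for use in zebrafish embryos.
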