Addgene plasmid #221728: pCS2+-Zeo-miR-430-G-G mm
Purpose: Expression of Zeocin resistance marker followed by miR-430 target site insertion with G-G mismatch at position 6 in zebrafish embryos.
Depositing lab: David Bartel. Depositing organization: Whitehead Institute for Biomedical Research. Publication: A Seed Mismatch Enhances Argonaute2-Catalyzed Cleavage and Partially Rescues Severely Impaired Cleavage Found in Fish. Chen GR, Sive H, Bartel DP. Mol Cell. 2017 Dec 21;68(6):1095-1107.e5. doi: 10.1016/j.molcel.2017.11.032. PubMed 29272705.
Backbone
  Vector backbone: pCS2+
  Vector type: Fish expression
  Selectable markers: Zeocin
Growth in bacteria
  Bacterial resistance: Ampicillin, 100 μg/mL
  Growth temperature: 37°C
  Growth strain: DH5alpha
  Copy number: High Copy
Gene/Insert
  Gene/Insert name: BleoR-miR-430-G-G mm
  Species: D. rerio (zebrafish)
  Mutation: G-G mismatch of miR-430 site
  Promoter: simian CMV IE94
  Cloning method: Gibson Cloning
  Sequencing primers: 5′ SP6 (5' of insert)
Terms and licenses: Academic/Nonprofit Terms; Industry Terms: Not Available to Industry
Depositor comments: This plasmid was used for IVT-template generation. Mutations may exist within the pre-existing CMV IE94 promoter.
How to cite: pCS2+-Zeo-miR-430-G-G mm was a gift from David Bartel (Addgene plasmid # 221728 ; http://n2t.net/addgene:221728 ; RRID:Addgene_221728)
